>Addgene plasmid #60625 | LV-TRE-VP64 mouse MyoD-T2A-dsRedExpress2 | depositor full sequence | sequence record 97416 | LV-TRE-VP64 mouse MyoD-T2A-dsRedExpress2 sequence 11235 bps
CTAGCTTCTGCAGCACGTGTCTAGAAACGCTGGTCGACAATCAACCTCTGGATTACAAAATTTGTGAAAG
ATTGACTGGTATTCTTAACTATGTTGCTCCTTTTACGCTATGTGGATACGCTGCTTTAATGCCTTTGTAT
CATGCTATTGCTTCCCGTATGGCTTTCATTTTCTCCTCCTTGTATAAATCCTGGTTGCTGTCTCTTTATG
AGGAGTTGTGGCCCGTTGTCAGGCAACGTGGCGTGGTGTGCACTGTGTTTGCTGACGCAACCCCCACTGG
TTGGGGCATTGCCACCACCTGTCAGCTCCTTTCCGGGACTTTCGCTTTCCCCCTCCCTATTGCCACGGCG
GAACTCATCGCCGCCTGCCTTGCCCGCTGCTGGACAGGGGCTCGGCTGTTGGGCACTGACAATTCCGTGG
TGTTGTCGGGGAAGCTGACGTCCTTTCCATGGCTGCTCGCCTGTGTTGCCACCTGGATTCTGCGCGGGAC
GTCCTTCTGCTACGTCCCTTCGGCCCTCAATCCAGCGGACCTTCCTTCCCGCGGCCTGCTGCCGGCTCTG
CGGCCTCTTCCGCGTCTTCGCCTTCGCCCTCAGACGAGTCGGATCTCCCTTTGGGCCGCCTCCCCGCCTG
GAATTCGAGCTCGGTACCTTTAAGACCAATGACTTACAAGGCAGCTGTAGATCTTAGCCACTTTTTAAAA
GAAAAGGGGGGACTGGAAGGGCTAATTCACTCCCAACGAAGACAAGATCTGCTTTTTGCTTGTACTGGGT
CTCTCTGGTTAGACCAGATCTGAGCCTGGGAGCTCTCTGGCTAACTAGGGAACCCACTGCTTAAGCCTCA
ATAAAGCTTGCCTTGAGTGCTTCAAGTAGTGTGTGCCCGTCTGTTGTGTGACTCTGGTAACTAGAGATCC
CTCAGACCCTTTTAGTCAGTGTGGAAAATCTCTAGCAGTAGTAGTTCATGTCATCTTATTATTCAGTATT
TATAACTTGCAAAGAAATGAATATCAGAGAGTGAGAGGAACTTGTTTATTGCAGCTTATAATGGTTACAA
ATAAAGCAATAGCATCACAAATTTCACAAATAAAGCATTTTTTTCACTGCATTCTAGTTGTGGTTTGTCC
AAACTCATCAATGTATCTTATCATGTCTGGCTCTAGCTATCCCGCCCCTAACTCCGCCCAGTTCCGCCCA
TTCTCCGCCCCATGGCTGACTAATTTTTTTTATTTATGCAGAGGCCGAGGCCGCCTCGGCCTCTGAGCTA
TTCCAGAAGTAGTGAGGAGGCTTTTTTGGAGGCCTAGGCTTTTGCGTCGAGACGTACCCAATTCGCCCTA
TAGTGAGTCGTATTACGCGCGCTCACTGGCCGTCGTTTTACAACGTCGTGACTGGGAAAACCCTGGCGTT
ACCCAACTTAATCGCCTTGCAGCACATCCCCCTTTCGCCAGCTGGCGTAATAGCGAAGAGGCCCGCACCG
ATCGCCCTTCCCAACAGTTGCGCAGCCTGAATGGCGAATGGCGCG
[124 nt withheld, positions 1516-1639]
C
[91 nt withheld, positions 1641-1731]
A
[49 nt withheld, positions 1733-1781]
CCTTTGACGTTGGAGTCCACGTTCTTT
[37 nt withheld, positions 1809-1845]
ACCCTATCTCGGTCTATTCTTTTGATTTATAAGGGATTTTGCCGATTTCGGCCTATTGGTTAAAAAATGA
GCTGATTTAACAAAAATTTAACGCGAATTTTAACAAAATATTAACGTTTACAATTTCCCAGGTGGCACTT
TTCGGGGAAATGTGCGCGGAACCCCTATTTGTTTATTTTTCTAAATACATTCAAATATGTATCCGCTCAT
GAGACAATAACCCTGATAAATGCTTCAATAATATTGAAAAAGGAAGAGTATGAGTATTCAACATTTCCGT
GTCGCCCTTATTCCCTTTTTTGCGGCATTTTGCCTTCCTGTTTTTGCTCACCCAGAAACGCTGGTGAAAG
TAAAAGATGCTGAAGATCAGTTGGGTGCACGAGTGGGTTACATCGAACTGGATCTCAACAGCGGTAAGAT
CCTTGAGAGTTTTCGCCCCGAAGAACGTTTTCCAATGATGAGCACTTTTAAAGTTCTGCTATGTGGCGCG
GTATTATCCCGTATTGACGCCGGGCAAGAGCAACTCGGTCGCCGCATACACTATTCTCAGAATGACTTGG
TTGAGTACTCACCAGTCACAGAAAAGCATCTTACGGATGGCATGACAGTAAGAGAATTATGCAGTGCTGC
CATAACCATGAGTGATAACACTGCGGCCAACTTACTTCTGACAACGATCGGAGGACCGAAGGAGCTAACC
GCTTTTTTGCACAACATGGGGGATCATGTAACTCGCCTTGATCGTTGGGAACCGGAGCTGAATGAAGCCA
TACCAAACGACGAGCGTGACACCACGATGCCTGTAGCAATGGCAACAACGTTGCGCAAACTATTAACTGG
CGAACTACTTACTCTAGCTTCCCGGCAACAATTAATAGACTGGATGGAGGCGGATAAAGTTGCAGGACCA
CTTCTGCGCTCGGCCCTTCCGGCTGGCTGGTTTATTGCTGATAAATCTGGAGCCGGTGAGCGTGGGTCTC
GCGGTATCATTGCAGCACTGGGGCCAGATGGTAAGCCCTCCCGTATCGTAGTTATCTACACGACGGGGAG
TCAGGCAACTATGGATGAACGAAATAGACAGATCGCTGAGATAGGTGCCTCACTGATTAAGCATTGGTAA
CTGTCAGACCAAGTTTACTCATATATACTTTAGATTGATTTAAAACTTCATTTTTAATTTAAAAGGATCT
AGGTGAAGATCCTTTTTGATAATCTCATGACCAAAATCCCTTAACGTGAGTTTTCGTTCCACTGAGCGTC
AGACCCCGTAGAAAAGATCAAAGGATCTTCTTGAGATCCTTTTTTTCTGCGCGTAATCTGCTGCTTGCAA
ACAAAAAAACCACCGCTACCAGCGGTGGTTTGTTTGCCGGATCAAGAGCTACCAACTCTTTTTCCGAAGG
TAACTGGCTTCAGCAGAGCGCAGATACCAAATACTGTCCTTCTAGTGTAGCCGTAGTTAGGCCACCACTT
CAAGAACTCTGTAGCACCGCCTACATACCTCGCTCTGCTAATCCTGTTACCAGTGGCTGCTGCCAGTGGC
GATAAGTCGTGTCTTACCGGGTTGGACTCAAGACGATAGTTACCGGATAAGGCGCAGCGGTCGGGCTGAA
CGGGGGGTTCGTGCACACAGCCCAGCTTGGAGCGAACGACCTACACCGAACTGAGATACCTACAGCGTGA
GCTATGAGAAAGCGCCACGCTTCCCGAAGGGAGAAAGGCGGACAGGTATCCGGTAAGCGGCAGGGTCGGA
ACAGGAGAGCGCACGAGGGAGCTTCCAGGGGGAAACGCCTGGTATCTTTATAGTCCTGTCGGGTTTCGCC
ACCTCTGACTTGAGCGTCGATTTTTGTGATGCTCGTCAGGGGGGCGGAGCCTATGGAAAAACGCCAGCAA
CGCGGCCTTTTTACGGTTCCTGGCCTTTTGCTGGCCTTTTGCTCACATGTTCTTTCCTGCGTTATCCCCT
GATTCTGTGGATAACCGTATTACCGCCTTTGAGTGAGCTGATACCGCTCGCCGCAGCCGAACGACCGAGC
GCAGCGAGTCAGTGAGCGAGGAAGCGGAAGAGCGCCCAATACGCAAACCGCCTCTCCCCGCGCGTTGGCC
GATTCATTAATGCAGCTGGCACGACAGGTTTCCCGACTGGAAAGCGGGCAGTGAGCGCAACGCAATTAAT
GTGAGTTAGCTCACTCATTAGGCACCCCAGGCTTTACACTTTATGCTTCCGGCTCGTATGTTGTGTGGAA
TTGTGAGCGGATAACAATTTCACACAGGAAACAGCTATGACCATGATTACGCCAAGCGCGCAATTAACCC
TCACTAAAGGGAACAAAAGCTGGAGCTGCAAGCTTAATGTAGTCTTATGCAATACTCTTGTAGTCTTGCA
ACATGGTAACGATGAGTTAGCAACATGCCTTACAAGGAGAGAAAAAGCACCGTGCATGCCGATTGGTGGA
AGTAAGGTGGTACGATCGTGCCTTATTAGGAAGGCAACAGACGGGTCTGACATGGATTGGACGAACCACT
GAATTGCCGCATTGCAGAGATATTGTATTTAAGTGCCTAGCTCGATACAATAAACGGGTCTCTCTGGTTA
GACCAGATCTGAGCCTGGGAGCTCTCTGGCTAACTAGGGAACCCACTGCTTAAGCCTCAATAAAGCTTGC
CTTGAGTGCTTCAAGTAGTGTGTGCCCGTCTGTTGTGTGACTCTGGTAACTAGAGATCCCTCAGACCCTT
TTAGTCAGTGTGGAAAATCTCTAGCAGTGGCGCCCGAACAGGGACCTGAAAGCGAAAGGGAAACCAGAGC
TCTCTCGACGCAGGACTCGGCTTGCTGAAGCGCGCACGGCAAGAGGCGAGGGGCGGCGACTGGTGAGTAC
GCCAAAAATTTTGACTAGCGGAGGCTAGAAGGAGAGAGATGGGTGCGAGAGCGTCAGTATTAAGCGGGGG
AGAATTAGATCGCGATGGGAAAAAATTCGGTTAAGGCCAGGGGGAAAGAAAAAATATAAATTAAAACATA
TAGTATGGGCAAGCAGGGAGCTAGAACGATTCGCAGTTAATCCTGGCCTGTTAGAAACATCAGAAGGCTG
TAGACAAATACTGGGACAGCTACAACCATCCCTTCAGACAGGATCAGAAGAACTTAGATCATTATATAAT
ACAGTAGCAACCCTCTATTGTGTGCATCAAAGGATAGAGATAAAAGACACCAAGGAAGCTTTAGACAAGA
TAGAGGAAGAGCAAAACAAAAGTAAGACCACCGCACAGCAAGCGGCCGCTGATCTTCAGACCTGGAGGAG
GAGATATGAGGGACAATTGGAGAAGTGAATTATATAAATATAAAGTAGTAAAAATTGAACCATTAGGAGT
AGCACCCACCAAGGCAAAGAGAAGAGTGGTGCAGAGAGAAAAAAGAGCAGTGGGAATAGGAGCTTTGTTC
CTTGGGTTCTTGGGAGCAGCAGGAAGCACTATGGGCGCAGCCTCAATGACGCTGACGGTACAGGCCAGAC
AATTATTGTCTGGTATAGTGCAGCAGCAGAACAATTTGCTGAGGGCTATTGAGGCGCAACAGCATCTGTT
GCAACTCACAGTCTGGGGCATCAAGCAGCTCCAGGCAAGAATCCTGGCTGTGGAAAGATACCTAAAGGAT
CAACAGCTCCTGGGGATTTGGGGTTGCTCTGGAAAACTCATTTGCACCACTGCTGTGCCTTGGAATGCTA
GTTGGAGTAATAAATCTCTGGAACAGATTTGGAATCACACGACCTGGATGGAGTGGGACAGAGAAATTAA
CAATTACACAAGCTTAATACACTCCTTAATTGAAGAATCGCAAAACCAGCAAGAAAAGAATGAACAAGAA
TTATTGGAATTAGATAAATGGGCAAGTTTGTGGAATTGGTTTAACATAACAAATTGGCTGTGGTATATAA
AATTATTCATAATGATAGTAGGAGGCTTGGTAGGTTTAAGAATAGTTTTTGCTGTACTTTCTATAGTGAA
TAGAGTTAGGCAGGGATATTCACCATTATCGTTTCAGACCCACCTCCCAACCCCGAGGGGACCCGACAGG
CCCGAAGGAATAGAAGAAGAAGGTGGAGAGAGAGACAGAGACAGATCCATTCGATTAGTGAACGGATCTC
GACGGTATCGGTTAACTTTTAAAAGAAAAGGGGGGATTGGGGGGTACAGTGCAGGGGAAAGAATAGTAGA
CATAATAGCAACAGACATACAAACTAAAGAATTACAAAAACAAATTACAAAAATTCAAAATTTTATCGAT
CACGAGACTAGCCTCGAGTTTACCACTCCCTATCAGTGATAGAGAAAAGTGAAAGTCGAGTTTACCACTC
CCTATCAGTGATAGAGAAAAGTGAAAGTCGAGTTTACCACTCCCTATCAGTGATAGAGAAAAGTGAAAGT
CGAGTTTACCACTCCCTATCAGTGATAGAGAAAAGTGAAAGTCGAGTTTACCACTCCCTATCAGTGATAG
AGAAAAGTGAAAGTCGAGTTTACCACTCCCTATCAGTGATAGAGAAAAGTGAAAGTCGAGTTTACCACTC
CCTATCAGTGATAGAGAAAAGTGAAAGTCGAGCTCGGTACCCGGGTCGAGTAGGCGTGTACGGTGGGAGG
CCTATATAAGCAGAGCTCGTTTAGTGAACCGTCAGATCGCCTGGAGACGCCATCCACGCTGTTTTGACCT
CCATAGAAGACACCGGGACCGATCCAGCCTCCGCGGCCCCGAATTCGAGCTCGGTACCCGGGGATCCTCT
AGTCAGCTGACGCGTTTGGTTATGCATGCCACCATGAAAACTAGTGGACAGGCCGGCCAGGCTAGCCCGA
AAAAGAAACGCAAAGTTGGGCGCGCCGACGCGCTGGACGATTTCGATCTCGACATGCTGGGTTCTGATGC
CCTCGATGACTTTGACCTGGATATGTTGGGAAGCGACGCATTGGATGACTTTGATCTGGACATGCTCGGC
TCCGATGCTCTGGACGATTTCGATCTCGATATGTTAATTAACTACCCGTACGACGTTCCGGACTACGCTT
CTGGAGGCAGTGGGGGCGGATCAATGGAGCTTCTATCGCCGCCACTCCGGGACATAGACTTGACAGGCCC
CGACGGCTCTCTCTGCTCCTTTGAGACAGCAGACGACTTCTATGATGATCCGTGTTTCGACTCACCAGAC
CTGCGCTTTTTTGAGGACCTGGACCCGCGCCTGGTGCACGTGGGAGCCCTCCTGAAACCGGAGGAGCACG
CACACTTCTCTACTGCGGTGCACCCAGGCCCAGGCGCTCGTGAGGATGAGCATGTGCGCGCGCCCAGCGG
GCACCACCAGGCGGGTCGCTGCTTGCTGTGGGCCTGCAAGGCGTGCAAGCGCAAGACCACCAACGCTGAT
CGCCGCAAGGCCGCCACCATGCGCGAGCGCCGCCGCCTGAGCAAAGTGAATGAGGCCTTCGAGACGCTCA
AGCGCTGCACGTCCAGCAACCCGAACCAGCGGCTACCCAAGGTGGAGATCCTGCGCAACGCCATCCGCTA
CATCGAAGGTCTGCAGGCTCTGCTGCGCGACCAGGACGCCGCGCCCCCTGGCGCCGCTGCCTTCTACGCA
CCTGGACCGCTGCCCCCAGGCCGTGGCAGCGAGCACTACAGTGGCGACTCAGACGCGTCCAGCCCGCGCT
CCAACTGCTCTGATGGCATGATGGATTACAGCGGCCCCCCAAGCGGCCCCCGGCGGCAGAATGGCTACGA
CACCGCCTACTACAGTGAGGCGGTGCGCGAGTCCAGGCCAGGGAAGAGTGCGGCTGTGTCGAGCCTCGAC
TGCCTGTCCAGCATAGTGGAGCGCATCTCCACAGACAGCCCCGCTGCGCCTGCGCTGCTTTTGGCAGATG
CACCACCAGAGTCGCCTCCGGGTCCGCCAGAGGGGGCATCCCTAAGCGACACAGAACAGGGAACCCAGAC
CCCGTCTCCCGACGCCGCCCCTCAGTGTCCTGCAGGCTCAAACCCCAATGCGATTTATCAGGTGCTTATG
CATGAGGGCAGAGGAAGTCTTCTAACATGCGGTGACGTGGAGGAGAATCCCGGCCCTATGGATAGCACTG
AGAACGTCATCAAGCCCTTCATGCGCTTCAAGGTGCACATGGAGGGCTCCGTGAACGGCCACGAGTTCGA
GATCGAGGGCGAGGGCGAGGGCAAGCCCTACGAGGGCACCCAGACCGCCAAGCTGCAGGTGACCAAGGGC
GGCCCCCTGCCCTTCGCCTGGGACATCCTGTCCCCCCAGTTCCAGTACGGCTCCAAGGTGTACGTGAAGC
ACCCCGCCGACATCCCCGACTACAAGAAGCTGTCCTTCCCCGAGGGCTTCAAGTGGGAGCGCGTGATGAA
CTTCGAGGACGGCGGCGTGGTGACCGTGACCCAGGACTCCTCCCTGCAGGACGGCACCTTCATCTACCAC
GTGAAGTTCATCGGCGTGAACTTCCCCTCCGACGGCCCCGTAATGCAGAAGAAGACTCTGGGCTGGGAGC
CCTCCACCGAGCGCCTGTACCCCCGCGACGGCGTGCTGAAGGGCGAGATCCACAAGGCGCTGAAGCTGAA
GGGCGGCGGCCACTACCTGGTGGAGTTCAAGTCAATCTACATGGCCAAGAAGCCCGTGAAGCTGCCCGGC
TACTACTACGTGGACTCCAAGCTGGACATCACCTCCCACAACGAGGACTACACCGTGGTGGAGCAGTACG
AGCGCGCCGAGGCCCGCCACCACCTGTTCCAGACTCACGGTATGGACGAATTGTACAAGCACGACGAATT
GTAAGCTAGCGCGGCCGCATCGATAAGCTTGTGGACGATATCGAATTCGCACGGGGTTGGGGTTGCGCCT
TTTCCAAGGCAGCCCTGGGTTTGCGCAGGGACGCGGCTGCTCTGGGCGTGGTTCCGGGAAACGCAGCGGC
GCCGACCCTGGGTCTCGCACATTCTTCACGTCCGTTCGCAGCGTCACCCGGATCTTCGCCGCTACCCTTG
TGGGCCCCCCGGCGACGCTTCCTGCTCCGCCCCTAAGTCGGGAAGGTTCCTTGCGGTTCGCGGCGTGCCG
GACGTGACAAACGGAAGCCGCACGTCTCACTAGTACCCTCGCAGACGGACAGCGCCAGGGAGCAATGGCA
GCGCGCCGACCGCGATGGGCTGTGGCCAATAGCGGCTGCTCAGCGGGGCGCGCCGAGAGCAGCGGCCGGG
AAGGGGCGGTGCGGGAGGCGGGGTGTGGGGCGGTAGTGTGGGCCCTGTTCCTGCCCGCGCGGTGTTCCGC
ATTCTGCAAGCCTCCGGAGCGCACGTCGGCAGTCGGCTCCCTCGTTGACCGAATCACCGACCTCTCTCCC
CAGGGGGGATCCGTTTATCTGCAGAATTCGCCCTTGACGTCATGTCTAGACTGGACAAGAGCAAAGTCAT
AAACGGCGCTCTGGAATTACTCAATGGAGTCGGTATCGAAGGCCTGACGACAAGGAAACTCGCTCAAAAG
CTGGGAGTTGAGCAGCCTACCCTGTACTGGCACGTGAAGAACAAGCGGGCCCTGCTCGATGCCCTGCCAA
TCGAGATGCTGGACAGGCATCATACCCACTTCTGCCCCCTGGAAGGCGAGTCATGGCAAGACTTTCTGCG
GAACAACGCCAAGTCATTCCGCTGTGCTCTCCTCTCACATCGCGACGGGGCTAAAGTGCATCTCGGCACC
CGCCCAACAGAGAAACAGTACGAAACCCTGGAAAATCAGCTCGCGTTCCTGTGTCAGCAAGGCTTCTCCC
TGGAGAACGCACTGTACGCTCTGTCCGCCGTGGGCCACTTTACACTGGGCTGCGTATTGGAGGAACAGGA
GCATCAAGTAGCAAAAGAGGAAAGAGAGACACCTACCACCGATTCTATGCCCCCACTTCTGAGACAAGCA
ATTGAGCTGTTCGACCGGCAGGGAGCCGAACCTGCCTTCCTTTTCGGCCTGGAACTAATCATATGTGGCC
TGGAGAAACAGCTAAAGTGCGAAAGCGGCGGGCCGGCCGACGCCCTTGACGATTTTGACTTAGACATGCT
CCCAGCCGATGCCCTTGACGACTTTGACCTTGATATGCTGCCTGCTGACGCTCTTGACGATTTTGACCTT
GACATGCTCCCCGGGTAACGGACCGGACGTCAAGGGCGAATTCCAGCACACTGGGAATTCCGCCCCTCTC
CCTCCCCCCCCCCTAACGTTACTGGCCGAAGCCGCTTGGAATAAGGCCGGTGTGCGTTTGTCTATATGTT
ATTTTCCACCATATTGCCGTCTTTTGGCAATGTGAGGGCCCGGAAACCTGGCCCTGTCTTCTTGACGAGC
ATTCCTAGGGGTCTTTCCCCTCTCGCCAAAGGAATGCAAGGTCTGTTGAATGTCGTGAAGGAAGCAGTTC
CTCTGGAAGCTTCTTGAAGACAAACAACGTCTGTAGCGACCCTTTGCAGGCAGCGGAACCCCCCACCTGG
CGACAGGTGCCTCTGCGGCCAAAAGCCACGTGTATAAGATACACCTGCAAAGGCGGCACAACCCCAGTGC
CACGTTGTGAGTTGGATAGTTGTGGAAAGAGTCAAATGGCTCTCCTCAAGCGTATTCAACAAGGGGCTGA
AGGATGCCCAGAAGGTACCCCATTGTATGGGATCTGATCTGGGGCCTCGGTGCACATGCTTTACATGTGT
TTAGTCGAGGTTAAAAAAACGTCTAGGCCCCCCGAACCACGGGGACGTGGTTTTCCTTTGAAAAACACGA
TGATAATATGGCCACAACCATGACCGAGTACAAGCCCACGGTGCGCCTCGCCACCCGCGACGACGTCCCC
AGGGCCGTACGCACCCTCGCCGCCGCGTTCGCCGACTACCCCGCCACGCGCCACACCGTCGATCCGGACC
GCCACATCGAGCGGGTCACCGAGCTGCAAGAACTCTTCCTCACGCGCGTCGGGCTCGACATCGGCAAGGT
GTGGGTCGCGGACGACGGCGCCGCGGTGGCGGTCTGGACCACGCCGGAGAGCGTCGAAGCGGGGGCGGTG
TTCGCCGAGATCGGCCCGCGCATGGCCGAGTTGAGCGGTTCCCGGCTGGCCGCGCAGCAACAGATGGAAG
GCCTCCTGGCGCCGCACCGGCCCAAGGAGCCCGCGTGGTTCCTGGCCACCGTCGGCGTCTCGCCCGACCA
CCAGGGCAAGGGTCTGGGCAGCGCCGTCGTGCTCCCCGGAGTGGAGGCGGCCGAGCGCGCCGGGGTGCCC
GCCTTCCTGGAGACCTCCGCGCCCCGCAACCTCCCCTTCTACGAGCGGCTCGGCTTCACCGTCACCGCCG
ACGTCGAGGTGCCCGAAGGACCGCGCACCTGGTGCATGACCCGCAAGCCCGGTGCCTGACCAGCACACTG
GCGGCCGTTA
Features (pLannotate 1.2.2; 34 found; start..end, strand, type, name):
     39..627     +  misc_feature   WPRE: woodchuck hepatitis virus posttranscriptional regulatory element
    644..712     +  CDS            nef (fragment): NEF_HV1Z2 - Experimental evidence at protein level: Swiss-Prot protein existence level 1. Extracellular Nef protein targets CD4(+) T-lymphocytes for apoptosis by interacting with CXCR4 surface receptors. From Human immunodeficiency virus type 1 group M subtype D (isolate Z2/CDC-Z34) (HIV-1).
    714..947     +  LTR            3' LTR (ΔU3): self-inactivating 3' long terminal repeat (LTR) from HIV-1
   1019..1140    +  polyA_signal   SV40 poly(A) signal: SV40 polyadenylation signal
   1159..1294    +  rep_origin     SV40 ori: SV40 origin of replication
   1327..1345    -  promoter       T7 promoter: promoter for bacteriophage T7 RNA polymerase
   1353..1508    +  CDS            lacZα (fragment): LacZα fragment of β-galactosidase; lacZ fragment
   1516..1971    +  rep_origin     f1 ori (sequence partly withheld): f1 bacteriophage origin of replication; arrow indicates direction of (+) strand synthesis
   2000..2104    +  promoter       AmpR promoter: bla
   2105..2965    +  CDS            AmpR: β-lactamase; bla; confers resistance to ampicillin, carbenicillin, and related antibiotics
   3136..3724    +  rep_origin     ori: high-copy-number ColE1/pMB1/pBR322/pUC origin of replication
   3907..3999    +  CDS            lacI (fragment): lac repressor; lacI; The lac repressor binds to the lac operator to inhibit transcription in E. coli. This inhibition can be relieved by adding lactose or isopropyl-β-D-thiogalactopyranoside (IPTG).
   4012..4033    +  protein_bind   CAP binding site: CAP binding activates transcription in the presence of cAMP. E. coli catabolite activator protein
   4048..4078    +  promoter       lac promoter: promoter for the E. coli lac operon
   4082..4104    +  protein_bind   lac operator (fragment): The lac repressor binds to the lac operator to inhibit transcription in E. coli. This inhibition can be relieved by adding lactose or isopropyl-β-D-thiogalactopyranoside (IPTG). lac repressor encoded by lacI
   4147..4165    +  promoter       T3 promoter: promoter for bacteriophage T3 RNA polymerase
   4193..4414    +  promoter       RSV promoter: Rous sarcoma virus enhancer/promoter
   4421..4601    +  LTR            5' LTR (truncated): truncated 5' long terminal repeat (LTR) from HIV-1
   4645..4770    +  misc_feature   HIV-1 Ψ: packaging signal of human immunodeficiency virus type 1
   4754..5117    +  CDS            HIV-1 gag (fragment): gag protein from human immunodeficiency virus 1; gag
   5212..5548    +  ncRNA          RRE: Accession: RF00036 - HIV Rev response element
   5873..5973    +  CDS            Rev (fragment): human immunodeficiency virus 1 (HIV-1) Rev protein; rev; enhances nuclear export of unspliced and incompletely spliced viral mRNAs
   5992..6109    +  misc_feature   cPPT/CTS: central polypurine tract and central termination sequence of HIV-1
   6142..6412    +  protein_bind   tetracycline response element: contains seven copies of the tetracycline operator tetO tetracycline repressor TetR
   6423..6440    +  misc_feature   MCS (fragment): pUC18/19 multiple cloning site
   6445..6482    +  promoter       minimal CMV promoter: human cytomegalovirus (CMV) immediate early promoter
   6576..6607    +  misc_feature   MCS (fragment): pUC18/19 multiple cloning site
   6702..6851    +  CDS            VP64: tetrameric repeat of the minimal activation domain of herpes simplex virus VP16 (Beerli et al., 1998)
   6909..7862    +  CDS            Myod1: MYOD1_MOUSE - Also known as Myod. Experimental evidence at protein level: Swiss-Prot protein existence level 1. Acts as a transcriptional activator that promotes transcription of muscle-specific target genes and plays a role in muscle differentiation (PubMed:16901893). Together with MYF5 and MYOG, co-occupies muscle-specific gene promoter core region during myogenesis. Induces fibroblasts to differentiate into myoblasts. Interacts with and is inhibited by the twist protein. This interaction probably involves the basic domains of both proteins (PubMed:21798092, PubMed:3175662). From Mus musculu
   7923..8597    +  CDS            DsRed-Express2: DsRed-Express2 is a basic (constitutively fluorescent) orange fluorescent protein published in 2008, derived from Discosoma sp.. It is reported to be a rapidly-maturing protein.
   8688..9198    +  promoter       hPGK promoter: human phosphoglycerate kinase 1 promoter
   9237..9983    +  CDS            rtTA-Advanced: improved tetracycline-controlled transactivator In the Tet-On® system, rtTA-Advanced binds to the Tet-responsive element and stimulates transcription only in the presence of tetracycline or doxycycline.
  10139..10601   +  misc_feature   IRES: internal ribosome entry site (IRES) of the encephalomyocarditis virus (EMCV)
  10615..11214   +  CDS            PuroR: puromycin N-acetyltransferase; pac from Streptomyces alboniger; confers resistance to puromycin
