[The description below was written by a language model from this plasmid's Addgene catalogue record and pLannotate feature annotations shown in this document.]
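Description:
LV-TRE-VP64 mouse MyoD-T2A-dsRedExpress2 is an 11.2 kb third-generation, self-inactivating lentiviral transfer plasmid built on the pRRL backbone. It provides an all-in-one doxycycline-inducible system for expressing an enhanced form of the mouse myogenic transcription factor MyoD. In bacteria it is maintained through a high-copy ColE1/pUC origin and ampicillin resistance; an f1 origin and an SV40 origin are also annotated in the backbone. The viral portion has a chimeric RSV promoter/truncated HIV-1 5' LTR that drives genomic RNA production in packaging cells without Tat. It also carries the Ψ packaging signal with a partial gag fragment, the RRE for Rev-dependent nuclear export, the cPPT/CTS, a WPRE to boost transcript stability and expression, and a ΔU3 3' LTR that inactivates LTR promoter activity after integration.

The payload consists of two cassettes in the same orientation. In the first, a tetracycline response element with seven tetO copies joined to a minimal CMV promoter drives VP64, a tetramer of the VP16 minimal activation domain, placed upstream of mouse Myod1. DsRed-Express2 follows; by the construct name it is linked through a T2A peptide (not separately annotated), so the red reporter would be co-translated as a separate protein that marks induced cells. In the second cassette, a constitutive human PGK promoter expresses rtTA-Advanced, followed by an EMCV IRES and puromycin N-acetyltransferase. Transduced cells can therefore be selected with puromycin and already carry the Tet-On transactivator needed to switch on the TRE when doxycycline is added. The associated publication title indicates use in MyoD-driven transdifferentiation to a myogenic lineage, where fusion to a potent transactivation domain is intended to strengthen that conversion.
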