Addgene plasmid #60625: LV-TRE-VP64 mouse MyoD-T2A-dsRedExpress2
Purpose: Expresses VP64 mouse MyoD and dsRedExpress2 in response to doxycycline
Depositing lab: Charles Gersbach. Depositing organization: Duke University. Publication: Enhanced MyoD-Induced Transdifferentiation to a Myogenic Lineage by Fusion to a Potent Transactivation Domain. Kabadi AM, Thakore PI, Vockely CM, Ousterout DG, Gibson TM, Guilak F, Reddy TE, Gersbach CA. ACS Synth Biol. 2014 Dec 10. 10.1021/sb500322u PubMed 25494287.
Backbone
  Vector backbone: pRRL
  Backbone size w/o insert (bp): 10000
  Total vector size (bp): 11235
  Vector type: Lentiviral
  Selectable markers: Puromycin
Growth in bacteria
  Bacterial resistance: Ampicillin, 100 μg/mL
  Growth temperature: 37°C
  Growth strain: Stbl3
  Copy number: Unknown
Gene/Insert
  Gene/Insert name: VP64 mouse MyoD
  Species: M. musculus (mouse)
  Insert size (bp): 1224
  Promoter: TRE
  Cloning method: Restriction Enzyme; 5′ cloning site NsiI (not destroyed); 3′ cloning site NsiI (not destroyed)
  Sequencing primers: 5′ tacggtgggaggcctatataagca; 3′ TCTGGGTGCCCTCGTAGGGCTT
Terms and licenses: Academic/Nonprofit Terms; Industry Terms: Not Available to Industry
How to cite: LV-TRE-VP64 mouse MyoD-T2A-dsRedExpress2 was a gift from Charles Gersbach (Addgene plasmid # 60625 ; http://n2t.net/addgene:60625 ; RRID:Addgene_60625)
