>Addgene plasmid #60625 | LV-TRE-VP64 mouse MyoD-T2A-dsRedExpress2 | addgene partial sequence | sequence record 98968 | LNCX 5'-AGCTCGTTTAGTGAACCGTCAGATC-3'
GACCTCCATAGAAGACACCGGGACCGATCCAGCCTCCGCGGCCCCGAATTCGAGCTCGGTACCCGGGGAT
CCTCTAGTCAGCTGACGCGTTTGGTTATGCATGCCACCATGAAAACTAGTGGACAGGCCGGCCAGGCTAG
CCCGAAAAAGAAACGCAAAGTTGGGCGCGCCGACGCGCTGGACGATTTCGATCTCGACATGCTGGGTTCT
GATGCCCTCGATGACTTTGACCTGGATATGTTGGGAAGCGACGCATTGGATGACTTTGATCTGGACATGC
TCGGCTCCGATGCTCTGGACGATTTCGATCTCGATATGTTAATTAACTACCCGTACGACGTTCCGGACTA
CGCTTCTGGAGGCAGTGGGGGCGGATCAATGGAGCTTCTATCGCCGCCACTCCGGGACATAGACTTGACA
GGCCCCGACGGCTCTCTCTGCTCCTTTGAGACAGCAGACGACTTCTATGATGATCCGTGTTTCGACTCAC
CAGACCTGCGCTTTTTTGAGGACCTGGACCCGCGCCTGGTGCACGTGGGAGCCCTC
