>Addgene plasmid #60625 | LV-TRE-VP64 mouse MyoD-T2A-dsRedExpress2 | addgene partial sequence | sequence record 98969 | DsRed1-N 5'-GTACTGGAACTGGGGGGACAG-3'
CCGCCCTTGGTCACCTGCAGCTTGGCGGTCTGGGTGCCCTCGTAGGGCTTGCCCTCGCCCTCGCCCTCGA
TCTCGAACTCGTGGCCGTTCACGGAGCCCTCCATGTGCACCTTGAAGCGCATGAAGGGCTTGATGACGTT
CTCAGTGCTATCCATAGGGCCGGGATTCTCCTCCACGTCACCGCATGTTAGAAGACTTCCTCTGCCCTCA
TGCATAAGCACCTGATAAATCGCATTGGGGTTTGAGCCTGCAGGACACTGAGGGGCGGCGTCGGGAGACG
GGGTCTGGGTTCCCTGTTCTGTGTCGCTTAGGGATGCCCCCTCTGGCGGACCCGGAGGCGACTCTGGTGG
TGCATCTGCCAAAAGCAGCGCAGGCGCAGCGGGGCTGTCTGTGGAGATGCGCTCCACTATGCTGGACAGG
CAGTCGAGGCTCGACACAGCCGCACTCTTCCCTGGCCTGGACTCGCGCACCGCCTCACTGTAGTAGGCGG
TGTCGTAGCCATTCTGCCGCCGGGGGCCGCTTGGGGGGCCGCTGTAATCCATCATGCCATCAGAGCAGTT
GGAGCGCGGGCTGGACGCGTCTGAGTCG
